>Addgene plasmid #163263 | A0A0R3K2G2 | addgene full sequence | sequence record 354310 | Addgene NGS Result
TAATACGACTCACTATAGGGGAATTGTGAGCGGATAACAATTCCCCTCTAGAAATAATTTTGTTTAACTT
TAAGAAGGAGATATACATATGTTCGACGTTGCCATCATCGGTGCGGGTGTGATTGGTTGTAGTATCGCCC
GTGAGCTGTCAAAGTACAATCTGAACGTTGCACTGATCGAGAAAGAAAACGACGTTGGTAATGTGACTAC
CAAGGCCAACAGCGCTATTATTCACGCGGGGTACGACGCCAAACCTGGCACCCTGAAGGGCAAGCTGAAC
GCGAAAGGTAATCTTATGTTCGATGAATTGTGTCGTGAGCTGGAAGTGCCTTTCAAACGCGTTGGGTCAC
TGGTCCTGGCCTTCGATGATGATGAAATGAAAACATTGGGAAAACTCTACGAGCAAGGCATCCAGAATGG
AGTTCCCGAACTGTATATTCTTTCAAAGGAGAAGGTCCTCGAGATGGACCCGAACATTAGCGACAACATC
AAAGGTGCACTGTACGCGAAAACGGGCGGCATCATTGGACCCTGGGAATTTACTATCGCCTTAGCCGAAA
ATGCAGTTGAAAATGGGGTGAATATTTTCCTCAGTAATGAGGTTGTAGATATCGAGAAGAAGGATTTCGG
TTACCGCATTATCACAAACAAAGACACCTATGACACCAAATACGTGGTAAACTGCGCGGGATTGTATGCA
GACAAGATTAACAACATGGTCTCTAACAACAAGATGGAAATTATTCCGCGCCGCGGTCAATACTATCTGC
TGGACAAGACCGTCGGAAATTTAGTCAAATATGTCATTTTCCAGTGCCCTAGCAAACTTGGCAAAGGCGT
GCTGGTGACCCCGACGGTGCACGGCAATCTGCTTATTGGACCTGACGCAGAGGACCTGATCGATAAGACT
GCCCTGAACACAACAAGCGAAGGCCTCAATTTTATTGTGGAAGTTGCACGTCGCAGTGTAAAGACCCTGC
CATTGAATATGGCCATCACAAACTTCGCAGGACTGCGTGCCCGCACCGAGCGTGACGACTTTATCATCGA
AGAGGCGGTTGATGCGAAAGGTTTCATTAATGTTGCGGGCATCGAAAGCCCGGGTCTGTCTAGTGCCCCG
GCCATTAGCCTTTACGTTATCGACATTCTGAAGAATATCGCCAAGAAAATTGAAAAGAAGGAGAACTTTA
ACCCGTATCGCCGCGCGATTCCGAAATTCATTGAGCTCAGCGAAGACGAAAAGAATGAACTGGTAAAGAA
GGACAAGCGCTTTGGCAAAATTATCTGTCGTTGTGAGAGCATTACTGAAGGGGAAATTGTTTCGGCCATT
CACCGCAACGTGGGAGCTCGCACCGTGGATGCTGTAAAACGCCGTGTCCGCGCAGGTATGGGACGCTGTC
AAGGCGGCTTTTGCTCGCCGCGTGTGATTGAAATCTTGGCCCGTGAGCTGGGAGTTGAGATGACTGAGAT
TGAGAAAGACCATGAGGGCTCTTATATCCTGACGGGCCCCACAAAGAGCGAAGTTCAGGCGGCCGCACTC
GAGCATCATCACCATCACCACCACCACCACCACTGAGATCCGGCTGCTAACAAAGCCCGAAAGGAAGCTG
AGTTGGCTGCTGCCACCGCTGAGCAATAACTAGCATAACCCCTTGGGGCCTCTAAACGGGTCTTGAGGGG
TTTTTTGCTGAAAGGAGGAACTATATCCGGATTGGCGAATGGG
[124 nt withheld, positions 1724-1847]
C
[91 nt withheld, positions 1849-1939]
A
[49 nt withheld, positions 1941-1989]
CCTTTGACGTTGGAGTCCACGTTCTTT
[37 nt withheld, positions 2017-2053]
ACCCTATCTCGGTCTATTCTTTTGATTTATAAGGGATTTTGCCGATTTCGGCCTATTGGTTAAAAAATGA
GCTGATTTAACAAAAATTTAACGCGAATTTTAACAAAATATTAACGCTTACAATTTAGGTGGCACTTTTC
GGGGAAATGTGCGCGGAACCCCTATTTGTTTATTTTTCTAAATACATTCAAATATGTATCCGCTCATGAG
ACAATAACCCTGATAAATGCTTCAATAATATTGAAAAAGGAAGAGTATGAGTATTCAACATTTCCGTGTC
GCCCTTATTCCCTTTTTTGCGGCATTTTGCCTTCCTGTTTTTGCTCACCCAGAAACGCTGGTGAAAGTAA
AAGATGCTGAAGATCAGTTGGGTGCACGAGTGGGTTACATCGAACTGGATCTCAACAGCGGTAAGATCCT
TGAGAGTTTTCGCCCCGAAGAACGTTTTCCAATGATGAGCACTTTTAAAGTTCTGCTATGTGGCGCGGTA
TTATCCCGTATTGACGCCGGGCAAGAGCAACTCGGTCGCCGCATACACTATTCTCAGAATGACTTGGTTG
AGTACTCACCAGTCACAGAAAAGCATCTTACGGATGGCATGACAGTAAGAGAATTATGCAGTGCTGCCAT
AACCATGAGTGATAACACTGCGGCCAACTTACTTCTGACAACGATCGGAGGACCGAAGGAGCTAACCGCT
TTTTTGCACAACATGGGGGATCATGTAACTCGCCTTGATCGTTGGGAACCGGAGCTGAATGAAGCCATAC
CAAACGACGAGCGTGACACCACGATGCCTGCAGCAATGGCAACAACGTTGCGCAAACTATTAACTGGCGA
ACTACTTACTCTAGCTTCCCGGCAACAATTAATAGACTGGATGGAGGCGGATAAAGTTGCAGGACCACTT
CTGCGCTCGGCCCTTCCGGCTGGCTGGTTTATTGCTGATAAATCTGGAGCCGGTGAGCGTGGGTCTCGCG
GTATCATTGCAGCACTGGGGCCAGATGGTAAGCCCTCCCGTATCGTAGTTATCTACACGACGGGGAGTCA
GGCAACTATGGATGAACGAAATAGACAGATCGCTGAGATAGGTGCCTCACTGATTAAGCATTGGTAACTG
TCAGACCAAGTTTACTCATATATACTTTAGATTGATTTAAAACTTCATTTTTAATTTAAAAGGATCTAGG
TGAAGATCCTTTTTGATAATCTCATGACCAAAATCCCTTAACGTGAGTTTTCGTTCCACTGAGCGTCAGA
CCCCGTAGAAAAGATCAAAGGATCTTCTTGAGATCCTTTTTTTCTGCGCGTAATCTGCTGCTTGCAAACA
AAAAAACCACCGCTACCAGCGGTGGTTTGTTTGCCGGATCAAGAGCTACCAACTCTTTTTCCGAAGGTAA
CTGGCTTCAGCAGAGCGCAGATACCAAATACTGTCCTTCTAGTGTAGCCGTAGTTAGGCCACCACTTCAA
GAACTCTGTAGCACCGCCTACATACCTCGCTCTGCTAATCCTGTTACCAGTGGCTGCTGCCAGTGGCGAT
AAGTCGTGTCTTACCGGGTTGGACTCAAGACGATAGTTACCGGATAAGGCGCAGCGGTCGGGCTGAACGG
GGGGTTCGTGCACACAGCCCAGCTTGGAGCGAACGACCTACACCGAACTGAGATACCTACAGCGTGAGCT
ATGAGAAAGCGCCACGCTTCCCGAAGGGAGAAAGGCGGACAGGTATCCGGTAAGCGGCAGGGTCGGAACA
GGAGAGCGCACGAGGGAGCTTCCAGGGGGAAACGCCTGGTATCTTTATAGTCCTGTCGGGTTTCGCCACC
TCTGACTTGAGCGTCGATTTTTGTGATGCTCGTCAGGGGGGCGGAGCCTATGGAAAAACGCCAGCAACGC
GGCCTTTTTACGGTTCCTGGCCTTTTGCTGGCCTTTTGCTCACATGTTCTTTCCTGCGTTATCCCCTGAT
TCTGTGGATAACCGTATTACCGCCTTTGAGTGAGCTGATACCGCTCGCCGCAGCCGAACGACCGAGCGCA
GCGAGTCAGTGAGCGAGGAAGCGGAAGAGCGCCTGATGCGGTATTTTCTCCTTACGCATCTGTGCGGTAT
TTCACACCGCAATGGTGCACTCTCAGTACAATCTGCTCTGATGCCGCATAGTTAAGCCAGTATACACTCC
GCTATCGCTACGTGACTGGGTCATGGCTGCGCCCCGACACCCGCCAACACCCGCTGACGCGCCCTGACGG
GCTTGTCTGCTCCCGGCATCCGCTTACAGACAAGCTGTGACCGTCTCCGGGAGCTGCATGTGTCAGAGGT
TTTCACCGTCATCACCGAAACGCGCGAGGCAGCTGCGGTAAAGCTCATCAGCGTGGTCGTGAAGCGATTC
ACAGATGTCTGCCTGTTCATCCGCGTCCAGCTCGTTGAGTTTCTCCAGAAGCGTTAATGTCTGGCTTCTG
ATAAAGCGGGCCATGTTAAGGGCGGTTTTTTCCTGTTTGGTCACTGATGCCTCCGTGTAAGGGGGATTTC
TGTTCATGGGGGTAATGATACCGATGAAACGAGAGAGGATGCTCACGATACGGGTTACTGATGATGAACA
TGCCCGGTTACTGGAACGTTGTGAGGGTAAACAACTGGCGGTATGGATGCGGCGGGACCAGAGAAAAATC
ACTCAGGGTCAATGCCAGCGCTTCGTTAATACAGATGTAGGTGTTCCACAGGGTAGCCAGCAGCATCCTG
CGATGCAGATCCGGAACATAATGGTGCAGGGCGCTGACTTCCGCGTTTCCAGACTTTACGAAACACGGAA
ACCGAAGACCATTCATGTTGTTGCTCAGGTCGCAGACGTTTTGCAGCAGCAGTCGCTTCACGTTCGCTCG
CGTATCGGTGATTCATTCTGCTAACCAGTAAGGCAACCCCGCCAGCCTAGCCGGGTCCTCAACGACAGGA
GCACGATCATGCGCACCCGTGGGGCCGCCATGCCGGCGATAATGGCCTGCTTCTCGCCGAAACGTTTGGT
GGCGGGACCAGTGACGAAGGCTTGAGCGAGGGCGTGCAAGATTCCGAATACCGCAAGCGACAGGCCGATC
ATCGTCGCGCTCCAGCGAAAGCGGTCCTCGCCGAAAATGACCCAGAGCGCTGCCGGCACCTGTCCTACGA
GTTGCATGATAAAGAAGACAGTCATAAGTGCGGCGACGATAGTCATGCCCCGCGCCCACCGGAAGGAGCT
GACTGGGTTGAAGGCTCTCAAGGGCATCGGTCGAGATCCCGGTGCCTAATGAGTGAGCTAACTTACATTA
ATTGCGTTGCGCTCACTGCCCGCTTTCCAGTCGGGAAACCTGTCGTGCCAGCTGCATTAATGAATCGGCC
AACGCGCGGGGAGAGGCGGTTTGCGTATTGGGCGCCAGGGTGGTTTTTCTTTTCACCAGTGAGACGGGCA
ACAGCTGATTGCCCTTCACCGCCTGGCCCTGAGAGAGTTGCAGCAAGCGGTCCACGCTGGTTTGCCCCAG
CAGGCGAAAATCCTGTTTGATGGTGGTTAACGGCGGGATATAACATGAGCTGTCTTCGGTATCGTCGTAT
CCCACTACCGAGATATCCGCACCAACGCGCAGCCCGGACTCGGTAATGGCGCGCATTGCGCCCAGCGCCA
TCTGATCGTTGGCAACCAGCATCGCAGTGGGAACGATGCCCTCATTCAGCATTTGCATGGTTTGTTGAAA
ACCGGACATGGCACTCCAGTCGCCTTCCCGTTCCGCTATCGGCTGAATTTGATTGCGAGTGAGATATTTA
TGCCAGCCAGCCAGACGCAGACGCGCCGAGACAGAACTTAATGGGCCCGCTAACAGCGCGATTTGCTGGT
GACCCAATGCGACCAGATGCTCCACGCCCAGTCGCGTACCGTCTTCATGGGAGAAAATAATACTGTTGAT
GGGTGTCTGGTCAGAGACATCAAGAAATAACGCCGGAACATTAGTGCAGGCAGCTTCCACAGCAATGGCA
TCCTGGTCATCCAGCGGATAGTTAATGATCAGCCCACTGACGCGTTGCGCGAGAAGATTGTGCACCGCCG
CTTTACAGGCTTCGACGCCGCTTCGTTCTACCATCGACACCACCACGCTGGCACCCAGTTGATCGGCGCG
AGATTTAATCGCCGCGACAATTTGCGACGGCGCGTGCAGGGCCAGACTGGAGGTGGCAACGCCAATCAGC
AACGACTGTTTGCCCGCCAGTTGTTGTGCCACGCGGTTGGGAATGTAATTCAGCTCCGCCATCGCCGCTT
CCACTTTTTCCCGCGTTTTCGCAGAAACGTGGCTGGCCTGGTTCACCACGCGGGAAACGGTCTGATAAGA
GACACCGGCATACTCTGCGACATCGTATAACGTTACTGGTTTCACATTCACCACCCTGAATTGACTCTCT
TCCGGGCGCTATCATGCCATACCGCGAAAGGTTTTGCGCCATTCGATGGTGTCCGGGATCTCGACGCTCT
CCCTTATGCGACTCCTGCATTAGGAAGCAGCCCAGTAGTAGGTTGAGGCCGTTGAGCACCGCCGCCGCAA
GGAATGGTGCATGCAAGGAGATGGCGCCCAACAGTCCCCCGGCCACGGGGCCTGCCACCATACCCACGCC
GAAACAAGCGCTCATGAGCCCGAAGTGGCGAGCCCGATCTTCCCCATCGGTGATGTCGGCGATATAGGCG
CCAGCAACCGCACCTGTGGCGCCGGTGATGCCGGCCACGATGCGTCCGGCGTAGAGGATCGAGATCTCGA
TCCCGCGAAAT
Features (pLannotate 1.2.2; 18 found; start..end, strand, type, name):
      1..19      +  promoter       T7 promoter: promoter for bacteriophage T7 RNA polymerase
     20..44      +  protein_bind   lac operator: The lac repressor binds to the lac operator to inhibit transcription in E. coli. This inhibition can be relieved by adding lactose or isopropyl-β-D-thiogalactopyranoside (IPTG). lac repressor encoded by lacI
     59..81      +  RBS            RBS: efficient ribosome binding site from bacteriophage T7 gene 10 (Olins and Rangwala, 1989)
   1550..1573    +  CDS            9xHis (fragment): 9xHis affinity tag
   1583..1632    +  CDS            SET1 (fragment): solubility-enhancement tag derived from T7 phage gene 10B
   1640..1687    +  terminator     T7 terminator: transcription terminator for bacteriophage T7 RNA polymerase
   1724..2152    +  rep_origin     f1 ori (sequence partly withheld): f1 bacteriophage origin of replication; arrow indicates direction of (+) strand synthesis
   2205..2309    +  promoter       AmpR promoter: bla
   2310..3170    +  CDS            AmpR: β-lactamase; bla; confers resistance to ampicillin, carbenicillin, and related antibiotics
   3341..3929    +  rep_origin     ori: high-copy-number ColE1/pMB1/pBR322/pUC origin of replication
   4115..4254    -  misc_feature   bom: basis of mobility region from pBR322
   4356..4547    -  CDS            rop: Rop protein, which maintains plasmids at low copy number; rop
   4564..4944    +  CDS            YPB1_ECOLX: Protein predicted: Swiss-Prot protein existence level 4. From Escherichia coli.
   5016..5307    -  CDS            TcR (fragment): tetracycline efflux protein; tet; confers resistance to tetracycline
   5322..5343    -  protein_bind   CAP binding site: CAP binding activates transcription in the presence of cAMP. E. coli catabolite activator protein
   5356..6438    -  CDS            lacI: lac repressor; lacI; The lac repressor binds to the lac operator to inhibit transcription in E. coli. This inhibition can be relieved by adding lactose or isopropyl-β-D-thiogalactopyranoside (IPTG).
   6439..6516    -  promoter       lacI promoter: lacI
   6524..6803    -  CDS            TcR (fragment): tetracycline efflux protein; tet; confers resistance to tetracycline
