[The description below was written by a language model from this plasmid's Addgene catalogue record and pLannotate feature annotations shown in this document.]
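Description:
A0A0R3K2G2 is a bacterial expression plasmid built on the pET21a(+) backbone for inducible production of the Caloramator mitchellensis protein with that UniProt identifier, annotated as a glycerol-3-phosphate dehydrogenase. The sequenced record is about 6.8 kb. It replicates in E. coli from a ColE1/pMB1-type origin and is selected with ampicillin through the bla β-lactamase gene. The backbone also carries the pBR322-derived bom and rop elements, an f1 phage origin for single-stranded DNA production, and short remnants of the tetracycline resistance gene that are not functional markers. The catalogue lists the plasmid as high copy, although rop is normally associated with reduced copy number.

Expression follows the standard pET design. A T7 promoter is immediately followed by a lac operator and the strong T7 gene 10 ribosome binding site, and a T7 terminator closes the transcription unit. The plasmid-borne lacI gene supplies repressor that keeps the promoter silent until IPTG or lactose is added, and transcription requires a host strain that provides T7 RNA polymerase. The coding sequence itself is not annotated in the feature table, but it presumably occupies the roughly 1.5 kb gap between the RBS and the C-terminal polyhistidine tag. The catalogue describes this tag as 10xHis, whereas the annotation tool matched a fragment of a 9xHis tag. The catalogue also lists an N-terminal T7 tag from the backbone, which the feature table does not detect.

The plasmid comes from a study that experimentally tested enzyme functional annotations in the EC 1.1.3.15 class. Its apparent use is recombinant expression and His-tag affinity purification of this protein for activity characterisation.
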