Addgene plasmid #163263: A0A0R3K2G2
Purpose: Inducible expression of UniProt identifier A0A0R3K2G2
Depositing lab: Martin Engqvist. Depositing organization: Chalmers University of Technology. Publication: Experimental and computational investigation of enzyme functional annotations uncovers misannotation in the EC 1.1.3.15 enzyme class. Rembeza E, Engqvist MKM. PLoS Comput Biol. 2021 Sep 23;17(9):e1009446. doi: 10.1371/journal.pcbi.1009446. eCollection 2021 Sep. PubMed 34555022.
Backbone
  Vector backbone: pET21a(+)
  Vector type: Bacterial Expression
Growth in bacteria
  Bacterial resistance: Ampicillin, 100 μg/mL
  Growth temperature: 37°C
  Growth strain: DH5alpha
  Copy number: High Copy
Gene/Insert
  Gene/Insert name: A0A0R3K2G2 (alt name: glycerol-3-phosphate dehydrogenase)
  Species: Caloramator mitchellensis
  Promoter: T7
  Tag / fusion protein: T7 (N terminal on backbone); 10xHis (C terminal on backbone)
  Cloning method: Unknown
  Sequencing primers: 5′ T7; 3′ T7-term
Terms and licenses: Academic/Nonprofit Terms; Industry Terms: Not Available to Industry
Depositor comments: Insert name is a UniProt identifier
How to cite: A0A0R3K2G2 was a gift from Martin Engqvist (Addgene plasmid # 163263 ; http://n2t.net/addgene:163263 ; RRID:Addgene_163263)
