>Addgene plasmid #163263 | A0A0R3K2G2 | depositor partial sequence | sequence record 316400 | insert gene sequence
ATGTTCGACGTTGCCATCATCGGTGCGGGTGTGATTGGTTGTAGTATCGCCCGTGAGCTGTCAAAGTACA
ATCTGAACGTTGCACTGATCGAGAAAGAAAACGACGTTGGTAATGTGACTACCAAGGCCAACAGCGCTAT
TATTCACGCGGGGTACGACGCCAAACCTGGCACCCTGAAGGGCAAGCTGAACGCGAAAGGTAATCTTATG
TTCGATGAATTGTGTCGTGAGCTGGAAGTGCCTTTCAAACGCGTTGGGTCACTGGTCCTGGCCTTCGATG
ATGATGAAATGAAAACATTGGGAAAACTCTACGAGCAAGGCATCCAGAATGGAGTTCCCGAACTGTATAT
TCTTTCAAAGGAGAAGGTCCTCGAGATGGACCCGAACATTAGCGACAACATCAAAGGTGCACTGTACGCG
AAAACGGGCGGCATCATTGGACCCTGGGAATTTACTATCGCCTTAGCCGAAAATGCAGTTGAAAATGGGG
TGAATATTTTCCTCAGTAATGAGGTTGTAGATATCGAGAAGAAGGATTTCGGTTACCGCATTATCACAAA
CAAAGACACCTATGACACCAAATACGTGGTAAACTGCGCGGGATTGTATGCAGACAAGATTAACAACATG
GTCTCTAACAACAAGATGGAAATTATTCCGCGCCGCGGTCAATACTATCTGCTGGACAAGACCGTCGGAA
ATTTAGTCAAATATGTCATTTTCCAGTGCCCTAGCAAACTTGGCAAAGGCGTGCTGGTGACCCCGACGGT
GCACGGCAATCTGCTTATTGGACCTGACGCAGAGGACCTGATCGATAAGACTGCCCTGAACACAACAAGC
GAAGGCCTCAATTTTATTGTGGAAGTTGCACGTCGCAGTGTAAAGACCCTGCCATTGAATATGGCCATCA
CAAACTTCGCAGGACTGCGTGCCCGCACCGAGCGTGACGACTTTATCATCGAAGAGGCGGTTGATGCGAA
AGGTTTCATTAATGTTGCGGGCATCGAAAGCCCGGGTCTGTCTAGTGCCCCGGCCATTAGCCTTTACGTT
ATCGACATTCTGAAGAATATCGCCAAGAAAATTGAAAAGAAGGAGAACTTTAACCCGTATCGCCGCGCGA
TTCCGAAATTCATTGAGCTCAGCGAAGACGAAAAGAATGAACTGGTAAAGAAGGACAAGCGCTTTGGCAA
AATTATCTGTCGTTGTGAGAGCATTACTGAAGGGGAAATTGTTTCGGCCATTCACCGCAACGTGGGAGCT
CGCACCGTGGATGCTGTAAAACGCCGTGTCCGCGCAGGTATGGGACGCTGTCAAGGCGGCTTTTGCTCGC
CGCGTGTGATTGAAATCTTGGCCCGTGAGCTGGGAGTTGAGATGACTGAGATTGAGAAAGACCATGAGGG
CTCTTATATCCTGACGGGCCCCACAAAGAGCGAAGTTCAGGCGGCCGCACTCGAGCATCATCACCAT
